>Addgene plasmid #239702 | pKG0588_pPV3-SV40 | addgene full sequence | sequence record 475943 | Addgene NGS Result
AGAGACCTAGACGTCAGGTGGCACTTTTCGGGGAAATGTGCGCGGAACCCCTATTTGTTTATTTTTCTAA
ATACATTCAAATATGTATCCGCTCATGAGACAATAACCCTGATAAATGCTTCAATAATATTGAAAAAGGA
AGAGTATGAGTATTCAACATTTCCGTGTCGCCCTTATTCCCTTTTTTGCGGCATTTTGCCTTCCTGTTTT
TGCTCACCCAGAAACGCTGGTGAAAGTAAAAGATGCTGAAGATCAGTTGGGTGCACGAGTGGGTTACATC
GAACTGGATCTCAACAGCGGTAAGATCCTTGAGAGTTTTCGCCCCGAAGAACGTTTTCCAATGATGAGCA
CTTTTAAAGTTCTGCTATGTGGCGCGGTATTATCCCGTGTTGACGCCGGGCAAGAGCAACTCGGTCGCCG
CATACACTATTCTCAGAATGACTTGGTTGAGTACTCACCAGTCACAGAAAAGCATCTTACGGATGGCATG
ACAGTAAGAGAATTATGCAGTGCTGCCATAACCATGAGTGATAACACTGCGGCCAACTTACTTCTGACAA
CGATCGGAGGACCGAAGGAGCTAACCGCTTTTTTGCACAACATGGGGGATCATGTAACTCGCCTTGATCG
TTGGGAACCGGAGCTGAATGAAGCCATACCAAACGACGAGCGTGACACCACGATGCCTGTAGCAATGGCA
ACAACGTTGCGCAAACTATTAACTGGCGAACTACTTACTCTAGCTTCCCGGCAACAATTAATAGACTGGA
TGGAGGCGGATAAAGTTGCAGGACCACTTCTGCGCTCGGCCCTTCCGGCTGGCTGGTTTATTGCTGATAA
ATCTGGAGCCGGTGAGCGTGGGTATCGCGGTATCATTGCAGCACTGGGGCCAGATGGTAAGCCCTCCCGT
ATCGTAGTTATCTACACGACGGGGAGTCAGGCAACTATGGATGAACGAAATAGACAGATCGCTGAGATAG
GTGCCTCACTGATTAAGCATTGGTAACTGTCAGACCAAGTTTACTCATATATACTTTAGATTGATTTAAA
ACTTCATTTTTAATTTAAAAGGATCTAGGTGAAGATCCTTTTTGATAATCTCATGACCAAAATCCCTTAA
CGTGAGTTTTCGTTCCACTGAGCGTCAGACCCCGTAGAAAAGATCAAAGGATCTTCTTGAGATCCTTTTT
TTCTGCGCGTAATCTGCTGCTTGCAAACAAAAAAACCACCGCTACCAGCGGTGGTTTGTTTGCCGGATCA
AGAGCTACCAACTCTTTTTCCGAAGGTAACTGGCTTCAGCAGAGCGCAGATACCAAATACTGTTCTTCTA
GTGTAGCCGTAGTTAGGCCACCACTTCAAGAACTCTGTAGCACCGCCTACATACCTCGCTCTGCTAATCC
TGTTACCAGTGGCTGCTGCCAGTGGCGATAAGTCGTGTCTTACCGGGTTGGACTCAAGACGATAGTTACC
GGATAAGGCGCAGCGGTCGGGCTGAACGGGGGGTTCGTGCACACAGCCCAGCTTGGAGCGAACGACCTAC
ACCGAACTGAGATACCTACAGCGTGAGCTATGAGAAAGCGCCACGCTTCCCGAAGGGAGAAAGGCGGACA
GGTATCCGGTAAGCGGCAGGGTCGGAACAGGAGAGCGCACGAGGGAGCTTCCAGGGGGAAACGCCTGGTA
TCTTTATAGTCCTGTCGGGTTTCGCCACCTCTGACTTGAGCGTCGATTTTTGTGATGCTCGTCAGGGGGG
CGGAGCCTATGGAAAAACGCCAGCAACGGGTCTCACAACGGGATCCAACTTGTTTATTGCAGCTTATAAT
GGTTACAAATAAAGCAATAGCATCACAAATTTCACAAATAAAGCATTTTTTTCACTGCATTCTAGTTGTG
GTTTGTCCAAACTCATCAATGTATCTTACGCT
Features (pLannotate 1.2.2; 4 found; start..end, strand, type, name):
     41..145     +  promoter       AmpR promoter: bla
    146..1006    +  CDS            AmpR: β-lactamase; bla; confers resistance to ampicillin, carbenicillin, and related antibiotics
   1177..1765    +  rep_origin     ori: high-copy-number ColE1/pMB1/pBR322/pUC origin of replication
   1797..1918    +  polyA_signal   SV40 poly(A) signal: SV40 polyadenylation signal
