[The description below was written by a language model from this plasmid's Addgene catalogue record and pLannotate feature annotations shown in this document.]
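Description:
pKG0588_pPV3-SV40 is a small (about 1.9 kb) synthetic-biology part plasmid built on the pPV3 backbone, designed to supply the SV40 polyadenylation signal as a modular element for BsaI-based Golden Gate assembly. It is a purely bacterial cloning vector. Propagation in E. coli relies on a high-copy ColE1/pUC-type origin of replication, and selection is provided by the bla gene encoding β-lactamase (ampicillin resistance) driven by its native AmpR promoter. These two elements account for nearly the whole plasmid, leaving a minimal backbone around the part itself.

The only payload is the roughly 120 bp SV40 poly(A) signal from Simian Virus 40, which the record says was introduced by Gibson cloning and derived in part from another deposited plasmid. In a mammalian transcription unit this element sits downstream of a coding sequence, where it directs cleavage and polyadenylation of the transcript, terminating it and contributing to mRNA stability and export. The plasmid carries no promoter, coding sequence or reporter for eukaryotic expression, so it is not functional as an expression vector on its own. In a Golden Gate workflow, digestion with the type IIS enzyme BsaI would release the part with defined overhangs, so that it can be ligated in a fixed order with promoter, gene and other parts into a destination vector. The BsaI sites and overhang identities are not annotated in the feature table, so the position the part occupies in the assembly is not stated beyond what the pPV3 backbone name may imply. The associated work concerns how transgene design elements shape transcriptional and translational output, which is consistent with using this plasmid to compare or standardize polyadenylation signals in engineered transgenes.
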