Addgene plasmid #239702: pKG0588_pPV3-SV40
Purpose: BsaI Golden Gate assembly plasmid encoding SV40 PAS
Depositing lab: Kate Galloway. Depositing organization: Massachusetts Institute of Technology. Publication: High-resolution profiling reveals coupled transcriptional and translational regulation of transgenes. Peterman EL, Ploessl DS, Love KS, Sanabria V, Daniels RF, Johnstone CP, Godavarti DR, Kabaria SR, Oakes CG, Pai AA, Galloway KE. Nucleic Acids Research, Volume 53, Issue 11, 24 June 2025, gkaf528 10.1093/nar/gkaf528 PubMed 39651241.
Backbone
  Vector backbone: pPV3
  Vector type: Synthetic Biology
Growth in bacteria
  Bacterial resistance: Ampicillin, 100 μg/mL
  Growth temperature: 30°C
  Growth strain: NEB Stable
  Copy number: High Copy
Gene/Insert
  Gene/Insert name: SV40 PAS
  Species: Simian Virus 40
  Cloning method: Gibson Cloning
Resource information
  A portion of this plasmid was derived from a plasmid made by: Addgene #25734
Terms and licenses: Academic/Nonprofit Terms; Industry Terms: Not Available to Industry
Depositor comments: Please visit https://doi.org/10.1101/2024.11.26.625483 for bioRxiv preprint.
How to cite: pKG0588_pPV3-SV40 was a gift from Kate Galloway (Addgene plasmid # 239702 ; http://n2t.net/addgene:239702 ; RRID:Addgene_239702)
